Addgene plasmid #34897: p6599 MSCV-IP N-HAonly FOSL1
Depositing lab: Peter Howley. Depositing organization: Harvard Medical School. Publication: Systematic identification of interactions between host cell proteins and E7 oncoproteins from diverse human papillomaviruses. White EA, Sowa ME, Tan MJ, Jeudy S, Hayes SD, Santha S, Munger K, Harper JW, Howley PM. Proc Natl Acad Sci U S A. 2012 Jan 9. 10.1073/pnas.1116776109 PubMed 22232672.
Backbone
  Vector backbone: MSCV-IP N-HA only
  Backbone manufacturer: Gateway
  Backbone size w/o insert (bp): 8100
  Modifications to backbone: (NTap mod. by E.White to remove Flag)
  Vector type: Mammalian Expression, Retroviral
  Selectable markers: Puromycin
Growth in bacteria
  Bacterial resistance: Ampicillin, 100 μg/mL
  Growth temperature: 37°C
  Growth strain: DH5alpha
  Copy number: Unknown
Gene/Insert
  Gene/Insert name: FOSL1
  Species: H. sapiens (human)
  Entrez Gene: FOSL1 (a.k.a. FRA, FRA1, fra-1)
  Promoter: MSCV LTR
  Tag / fusion protein: HA (N terminal on backbone)
  Cloning method: Gateway Cloning
  Sequencing primers: 5′ 5' CTACATCGTGACCTGGGAAGC 3'
Terms and licenses: Academic/Nonprofit Terms; Industry Terms: Not Available to Industry
How to cite: p6599 MSCV-IP N-HAonly FOSL1 was a gift from Peter Howley (Addgene plasmid # 34897 ; http://n2t.net/addgene:34897 ; RRID:Addgene_34897)
