[The description below was written by a language model from this plasmid's Addgene catalogue record and the feature table of its GenBank file.]
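Description:
p6599 MSCV-IP N-HAonly FOSL1 is a gammaretroviral mammalian expression plasmid built on a Gateway-adapted murine stem cell virus (MSCV) backbone, a derivative of an N-terminal tandem-tag vector from which the Flag epitope was removed so that only HA remains. It is propagated in E. coli through a high-copy ColE1/pUC-type origin and selected with ampicillin via the bla gene. Remnants of a lac promoter/operator region sit in the bacterial portion of the plasmid. The sequence record is 7,217 bp. This is smaller than the 8,100 bp listed for the empty backbone, presumably because the Gateway destination cassette was replaced by the shorter insert during recombination.

The retroviral unit is bounded by 5' and 3' MSCV LTRs and carries the Psi packaging signal plus a truncated, start-codon-less gag segment, which together allow the transcript to be packaged into virions when the viral proteins are supplied in trans by packaging cells. The 5' LTR acts as the promoter for a bicistronic message. An HA epitope tag is followed by an attB1 site, the human FOSL1 (FRA1) coding region, which is not separately annotated but occupies the interval between attB1 and attB2, and then an EMCV IRES driving puromycin N-acetyltransferase. FOSL1 is therefore made as an N-terminally HA-tagged protein, and puromycin resistance is translated from the same transcript, so selection enriches for cells expressing the insert. The construct is suited to generating stably transduced mammalian cell lines for HA-based detection or immunoprecipitation. It comes from a study mapping interactions between host cell proteins and papillomavirus E7 oncoproteins.
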