LOCUS       Exported 7217 bp ds-DNA circular SYN 12-MAY-2021
DEFINITION  synthetic circular DNA
ACCESSION   .
VERSION     .
KEYWORDS    p6599 MSCV-IP N-HAonly FOSL1
SOURCE      synthetic DNA construct
  ORGANISM  synthetic DNA construct
REFERENCE   1 (bases 1 to 7217)
  AUTHORS   White EA, Sowa ME, Tan MJ, Jeudy S, Hayes SD, Santha S, Munger K,
            Harper JW, Howley PM
  TITLE     Systematic identification of interactions between host cell proteins
            and E7 oncoproteins from diverse human papillomaviruses.
  JOURNAL   Proc Natl Acad Sci U S A. 2012 Jan 9.
  PUBMED    22232672
REFERENCE   2 (bases 1 to 7217)
  AUTHORS   .
  TITLE     Direct Submission
  JOURNAL   Exported May 12, 2021 from SnapGene Server 1.1.58
            http://www.snapgene.com
FEATURES             Location/Qualifiers
     source          1..7217
                     /organism="synthetic DNA construct"
                     /mol_type="other DNA"
     LTR             1..517
                     /label=5' LTR
                     /note="5' long terminal repeat from murine embryonic stem
                     cell virus"
     misc_feature    581..922
                     /label=MESV Psi
                     /note="packaging signal of murine embryonic stem cell
                     virus"
     CDS             989..1405
                     /label=gag (truncated)
                     /note="truncated Moloney murine leukemia virus (MMLV) gag
                     gene lacking the start codon"
     primer_bind     1335..1357
                     /label=pLXSN 5'
                     /note="Murine stem cell virus, forward primer. Also called
                     MSCV"
     primer_bind     1373..1389
                     /label=pBABE 5'
                     /note="Psi packaging signal, forward primer for pBABE
                     vectors"
     CDS             1439..1465
                     /codon_start=1
                     /product="HA (human influenza hemagglutinin) epitope tag"
                     /label=HA
                     /translation="YPYDVPDYA"
     protein_bind    1481..1505
                     /gene="mutant version of attB"
                     /label=attB1
                     /bound_moiety="BP Clonase(TM)"
                     /note="recombination site for the Gateway(R) BP reaction"
     protein_bind    complement(2319..2343)
                     /gene="mutant version of attB"
                     /label=attB2
                     /bound_moiety="BP Clonase(TM)"
                     /note="recombination site for the Gateway(R) BP reaction"
     misc_feature    2373..2925
                     /label=IRES
                     /note="internal ribosome entry site (IRES) of the
                     encephalomyocarditis virus (EMCV)"
     primer_bind     complement(2517..2534)
                     /label=IRES reverse
                     /note="IRES internal ribosome entry site, reverse primer.
                     Also called pCDH-rev"
     primer_bind     2744..2763
                     /label=IRES-F
                     /note="IRES internal ribosome entry site, forward primer"
     CDS             2937..3536
                     /codon_start=1
                     /gene="pac from Streptomyces alboniger"
                     /product="puromycin N-acetyltransferase"
                     /label=PuroR
                     /note="confers resistance to puromycin"
                     /translation="MTEYKPTVRLATRDDVPRAVRTLAAAFADYPATRHTVDPDRHIER
                     VTELQELFLTRVGLDIGKVWVADDGAAVAVWTTPESVEAGAVFAEIGPRMAELSGSRLA
                     AQQQMEGLLAPHRPKEPAWFLATVGVSPDHQGKGLGSAVVLPGVEAAERAGVPAFLETS
                     APRNLPFYERLGFTVTADVEVPEGPRTWCMTRKPGA"
     primer_bind     complement(2937..2956)
                     /label=Puro-R
                     /note="Puromycin resistance gene, reverse primer. Also
                     called puro-variant-R"
     primer_bind     3433..3453
                     /label=Puro-F
                     /note="Puromycin resistance gene, forward primer"
     LTR             3612..4126
                     /label=3' LTR
                     /note="3' long terminal repeat from murine embryonic stem
                     cell virus"
     protein_bind    4288..4304
                     /label=lac operator
                     /bound_moiety="lac repressor encoded by lacI"
                     /note="The lac repressor binds to the lac operator to
                     inhibit transcription in E. coli. This inhibition can be
                     relieved by adding lactose or
                     isopropyl-beta-D-thiogalactopyranoside (IPTG)."
     promoter        complement(4312..4342)
                     /label=lac promoter
                     /note="promoter for the E. coli lac operon"
     protein_bind    4357..4378
                     /label=CAP binding site
                     /bound_moiety="E. coli catabolite activator protein"
                     /note="CAP binding activates transcription in the presence
                     of cAMP."
     primer_bind     complement(4495..4512)
                     /label=L4440
                     /note="L4440 vector, forward primer"
     rep_origin      complement(4666..5254)
                     /direction=LEFT
                     /label=ori
                     /note="high-copy-number ColE1/pMB1/pBR322/pUC origin of
                     replication"
     primer_bind     complement(4746..4765)
                     /label=pBR322ori-F
                     /note="pBR322 origin, forward primer"
     CDS             complement(5425..6285)
                     /codon_start=1
                     /gene="bla"
                     /product="beta-lactamase"
                     /label=AmpR
                     /note="confers resistance to ampicillin, carbenicillin, and
                     related antibiotics"
                     /translation="MSIQHFRVALIPFFAAFCLPVFAHPETLVKVKDAEDQLGARVGYI
                     ELDLNSGKILESFRPEERFPMMSTFKVLLCGAVLSRIDAGQEQLGRRIHYSQNDLVEYS
                     PVTEKHLTDGMTVRELCSAAITMSDNTAANLLLTTIGGPKELTAFLHNMGDHVTRLDRW
                     EPELNEAIPNDERDTTMPVAMATTLRKLLTGELLTLASRQQLIDWMEADKVAGPLLRSA
                     LPAGWFIADKSGAGERGSRGIIAALGPDGKPSRIVVIYTTGSQATMDERNRQIAEIGAS
                     LIKHW"
     primer_bind     6048..6067
                     /label=Amp-R
                     /note="Ampicillin resistance gene, reverse primer"
     promoter        complement(6286..6390)
                     /gene="bla"
                     /label=AmpR promoter
     primer_bind     6458..6476
                     /label=pBRforEco
                     /note="pBR322 vectors, upsteam of EcoRI site, forward
                     primer"
     primer_bind     complement(6514..6536)
                     /label=pGEX 3'
                     /note="pGEX vectors, reverse primer"
     primer_bind     6636..6655
                     /label=pRS-marker
                     /note="pRS vectors, use to sequence yeast selectable
                     marker"
     primer_bind     6849..6871
                     /label=M13/pUC Forward
                     /note="In lacZ gene"
     primer_bind     6999..7018
                     /label=pBRrevBam
                     /note="pBR322 vectors, tet region, downstream of BamHI,
                     reverse primer"
ORIGIN
        1 aatgaaagac cccacctgta ggtttggcaa gctagcttaa gtaacgccat tttgcaaggc
       61 atggaaaata cataactgag aatagagaag ttcagatcaa ggttaggaac agagagacag
      121 cagaatatgg gccaaacagg atatctgtgg taagcagttc ctgccccggc tcagggccaa
      181 gaacagatgg tccccagatg cggtcccgcc ctcagcagtt tctagagaac catcagatgt
      241 ttccagggtg ccccaaggac ctgaaatgac cctgtgcctt atttgaacta accaatcagt
      301 tcgcttctcg cttctgttcg cgcgcttctg ctccccgagc tcaataaaag agcccacaac
      361 ccctcactcg gcgcgccagt cctccgatag actgcgtcgc ccgggtaccc gtattcccaa
      421 taaagcctct tgctgtttgc atccgaatcg tggactcgct gatccttggg agggtctcct
      481 cagattgatt gactgcccac ctcgggggtc tttcatttgg aggttccacc gagatttgga
      541 gacccctgcc cagggaccac cgaccccccc gccgggaggt aagctggcca gcggtcgttt
      601 cgtgtctgtc tctgtctttg tgcgtgtttg tgccggcatc taatgtttgc gcctgcgtct
      661 gtactagtta gctaactagc tctgtatctg gcggacccgt ggtggaactg acgagttctg
      721 aacacccggc cgcaaccctg ggagacgtcc cagggacttt gggggccgtt tttgtggccc
      781 gacctgagga agggagtcga tgtggaatcc gaccccgtca ggatatgtgg ttctggtagg
      841 agacgagaac ctaaaacagt tcccgcctcc gtctgaattt ttgctttcgg tttggaaccg
      901 aagccgcgcg tcttgtctgc tgcagcgctg cagcatcgtt ctgtgttgtc tctgtctgac
      961 tgtgtttctg tatttgtctg aaaattaggg ccagactgtt accactccct taagtttgac
     1021 cttaggtcac tggaaagatg tcgagcggat cgctcacaac cagtcggtag atgtcaagaa
     1081 gagacgttgg gttaccttct gctctgcaga atggccaacc tttaacgtcg gatggccgcg
     1141 agacggcacc tttaaccgag acctcatcac ccaggttaag atcaaggtct tttcacctgg
     1201 cccgcatgga cacccagacc aggtccccta catcgtgacc tgggaagcct tggcttttga
     1261 cccccctccc tgggtcaagc cctttgtaca ccctaagcct ccgcctcctc ttcctccatc
     1321 cgccccgtct ctcccccttg aacctcctcg ttcgaccccg cctcgatcct ccctttatcc
     1381 agccctcact ccttctctag gcgccggaat tagatctgcc accatgctcg atggaggata
     1441 cccatacgat gttccagatt acgctgctcg aggttatcaa acaagtttgt acaaaaaagt
     1501 tggcatgttc cgagacttcg gggaacccgg cccgagctcc gggaacggcg gcgggtacgg
     1561 cggccccgcg cagcccccgg ccgcagcgca ggcagcccag cagaagttcc acctggtgcc
     1621 aagcatcaac accatgagtg gcagtcagga gctgcagtgg atggtacagc ctcatttcct
     1681 ggggcccagc agttacccca ggcctctgac ctaccctcag tacagccccc cacaaccccg
     1741 gccaggagtc atccgggccc tggggccgcc tccaggggta cgtcgaaggc cttgtgaaca
     1801 gatcagcccg gaggaagagg agcgccgccg agtaaggcgc gagcggaaca agctggctgc
     1861 ggccaagtgc aggaaccgga ggaaggaact gaccgacttc ctgcaggcgg agactgacaa
     1921 actggaagat gagaaatctg ggctgcagcg agagattgag gagctgcaga agcagaagga
     1981 gcgcctagag ctggtgctgg aagcccaccg acccatctgc aaaatcccgg aaggagccaa
     2041 ggagggggac acaggcagta ccagtggcac cagcagccca ccagccccct gccgccctgt
     2101 accttgtatc tccctttccc cagggcctgt gcttgaacct gaggcactgc acacccccac
     2161 actcatgacc acaccctccc taactccttt cacccccagc ctggtcttca cctaccccag
     2221 cactcctgag ccttgtgcct cagctcatcg caagagtagc agcagcagcg gagacccatc
     2281 ctctgacccc cttggctctc caaccctcct cgctttgtgc ccaactttct tgtacaaagt
     2341 ggttcgataa cgaattccgc cccccccccc taacgttact ggccgaagcc gcttggaata
     2401 aggccggtgt gcgtttgtct atatgttatt ttccaccata ttgccgtctt ttggcaatgt
     2461 gagggcccgg aaacctggcc ctgtcttctt gacgagcatt cctaggggtc tttcccctct
     2521 cgccaaagga atgcaaggtc tgttgaatgt cgtgaaggaa gcagttcctc tggaagcttc
     2581 ttgaagacaa acaacgtctg tagcgaccct ttgcaggcag cggaaccccc cacctggcga
     2641 caggtgcctc tgcggccaaa agccacgtgt ataagataca cctgcaaagg cggcacaacc
     2701 ccagtgccac gttgtgagtt ggatagttgt ggaaagagtc aaatggctct cctcaagcgt
     2761 attcaacaag gggctgaagg atgcccagaa ggtaccccat tgtatgggat ctgatctggg
     2821 gcctcggtgc acatgcttta catgtgttta gtcgaggtta aaaaaacgtc taggcccccc
     2881 gaaccacggg gacgtggttt tcctttgaaa aacacgatga taatatggcc acaaccatga
     2941 ccgagtacaa gcccacggtg cgcctcgcca cccgcgacga cgtccccagg gccgtacgca
     3001 ccctcgccgc cgcgttcgcc gactaccccg ccacgcgcca caccgtcgat ccggaccgcc
     3061 acatcgagcg ggtcaccgag ctgcaagaac tcttcctcac gcgcgtcggg ctcgacatcg
     3121 gcaaggtgtg ggtcgcggac gacggcgccg cggtggcggt ctggaccacg ccggagagcg
     3181 tcgaagcggg ggcggtgttc gccgagatcg gcccgcgcat ggccgagttg agcggttccc
     3241 ggctggccgc gcagcaacag atggaaggcc tcctggcgcc gcaccggccc aaggagcccg
     3301 cgtggttcct ggccaccgtc ggcgtctcgc ccgaccacca gggcaagggt ctgggcagcg
     3361 ccgtcgtgct ccccggagtg gaggcggccg agcgcgccgg ggtgcccgcc ttcctggaga
     3421 cctccgcgcc ccgcaacctc cccttctacg agcggctcgg cttcaccgtc accgccgacg
     3481 tcgaggtgcc cgaaggaccg cgcacctggt gcatgacccg caagcccggt gcctgatgca
     3541 tcgatgtcga cctgcagcca agcttatcga taaaataaaa gattttattt agtctccaga
     3601 aaaagggggg aatgaaagac cccacctgta ggtttggcaa gctagcttaa gtaacgccat
     3661 tttgcaaggc atggaaaata cataactgag aatagagaag ttcagatcaa ggttaggaac
     3721 agagagacag cagaatatgg gccaaacagg atatctgtgg taagcagttc ctgccccggc
     3781 tcagggccaa gaacagatgg tccccagatg cggtcccgcc ctcagcagtt tctagagaac
     3841 catcagatgt ttccagggtg ccccaaggac ctgaaatgac cctgtgcctt atttgaacta
     3901 accaatcagt tcgcttctcg cttctgttcg cgcgcttctg ctccccgagc tcaataaaag
     3961 agcccacaac ccctcactcg gcgcgccagt cctccgatag actgcgtcgc ccgggtaccc
     4021 gtgtatccaa taaaccctct tgcagttgca tccgacttgt ggtctcgctg ttccttggga
     4081 gggtctcctc tgagtgattg actacccgtc agcgggggtc tttcatgggt aacagtttct
     4141 tgaagttgga gaacaacatt ctgagggtag gagtcgaata ttaagtaatc ctgactcaat
     4201 tagccactgt tttgaatcca catactccaa tactcctgaa atagttcatt atggacagcg
     4261 cagaaagagc tggggagaat tgtgaaattg ttatccgctc acaattccac acaacatacg
     4321 agccggaagc ataaagtgta aagcctgggg tgcctaatga gtgagctaac tcacattaat
     4381 tgcgttgcgc tcactgcccg ctttccagtc gggaaacctg tcgtgccagc tgcattaatg
     4441 aatcggccaa cgcgcgggga gaggcggttt gcgtattggg cgctcttccg cttcctcgct
     4501 cactgactcg ctgcgctcgg tcgttcggct gcggcgagcg gtatcagctc actcaaaggc
     4561 ggtaatacgg ttatccacag aatcagggga taacgcagga aagaacatgt gagcaaaagg
     4621 ccagcaaaag gccaggaacc gtaaaaaggc cgcgttgctg gcgtttttcc ataggctccg
     4681 cccccctgac gagcatcaca aaaatcgacg ctcaagtcag aggtggcgaa acccgacagg
     4741 actataaaga taccaggcgt ttccccctgg aagctccctc gtgcgctctc ctgttccgac
     4801 cctgccgctt accggatacc tgtccgcctt tctcccttcg ggaagcgtgg cgctttctca
     4861 tagctcacgc tgtaggtatc tcagttcggt gtaggtcgtt cgctccaagc tgggctgtgt
     4921 gcacgaaccc cccgttcagc ccgaccgctg cgccttatcc ggtaactatc gtcttgagtc
     4981 caacccggta agacacgact tatcgccact ggcagcagcc actggtaaca ggattagcag
     5041 agcgaggtat gtaggcggtg ctacagagtt cttgaagtgg tggcctaact acggctacac
     5101 tagaagaaca gtatttggta tctgcgctct gctgaagcca gttaccttcg gaaaaagagt
     5161 tggtagctct tgatccggca aacaaaccac cgctggtagc ggtggttttt ttgtttgcaa
     5221 gcagcagatt acgcgcagaa aaaaaggatc tcaagaagat cctttgatct tttctacggg
     5281 gtctgacgct cagtggaacg aaaactcacg ttaagggatt ttggtcatga gattatcaaa
     5341 aaggatcttc acctagatcc ttttaaatta aaaatgaagt tttaaatcaa tctaaagtat
     5401 atatgagtaa acttggtctg acagttacca atgcttaatc agtgaggcac ctatctcagc
     5461 gatctgtcta tttcgttcat ccatagttgc ctgactcccc gtcgtgtaga taactacgat
     5521 acgggagggc ttaccatctg gccccagtgc tgcaatgata ccgcgagacc cacgctcacc
     5581 ggctccagat ttatcagcaa taaaccagcc agccggaagg gccgagcgca gaagtggtcc
     5641 tgcaacttta tccgcctcca tccagtctat taattgttgc cgggaagcta gagtaagtag
     5701 ttcgccagtt aatagtttgc gcaacgttgt tgccattgct acaggcatcg tggtgtcacg
     5761 ctcgtcgttt ggtatggctt cattcagctc cggttcccaa cgatcaaggc gagttacatg
     5821 atcccccatg ttgtgcaaaa aagcggttag ctccttcggt cctccgatcg ttgtcagaag
     5881 taagttggcc gcagtgttat cactcatggt tatggcagca ctgcataatt ctcttactgt
     5941 catgccatcc gtaagatgct tttctgtgac tggtgagtac tcaaccaagt cattctgaga
     6001 atagtgtatg cggcgaccga gttgctcttg cccggcgtca atacgggata ataccgcgcc
     6061 acatagcaga actttaaaag tgctcatcat tggaaaacgt tcttcggggc gaaaactctc
     6121 aaggatctta ccgctgttga gatccagttc gatgtaaccc actcgtgcac ccaactgatc
     6181 ttcagcatct tttactttca ccagcgtttc tgggtgagca aaaacaggaa ggcaaaatgc
     6241 cgcaaaaaag ggaataaggg cgacacggaa atgttgaata ctcatactct tcctttttca
     6301 atattattga agcatttatc agggttattg tctcatgagc ggatacatat ttgaatgtat
     6361 ttagaaaaat aaacaaatag gggttccgcg cacatttccc cgaaaagtgc cacctgacgt
     6421 ctaagaaacc attattatca tgacattaac ctataaaaat aggcgtatca cgaggccctt
     6481 tcgtctcgcg cgtttcggtg atgacggtga aaacctctga cacatgcagc tcccggagac
     6541 ggtcacagct tgtctgtaag cggatgccgg gagcagacaa gcccgtcagg gcgcgtcagc
     6601 gggtgttggc gggtgtcggg gctggcttaa ctatgcggca tcagagcaga ttgtactgag
     6661 agtgcaccat atgcggtgtg aaataccgca cagatgcgta aggagaaaat accgcatcag
     6721 gcgccattcg ccattcaggc tgcgcaactg ttgggaaggg cgatcggtgc gggcctcttc
     6781 gctattacgc cagctggcga aagggggatg tgctgcaagg cgattaagtt gggtaacgcc
     6841 agggttttcc cagtcacgac gttgtaaaac gacggcgcaa ggaatggtgc atgcaaggag
     6901 atggcgccca acagtccccc ggccacgggg cctgccacca tacccacgcc gaaacaagcg
     6961 ctcatgagcc cgaagtggcg agcccgatct tccccatcgg tgatgtcggc gatataggcg
     7021 ccagcaaccg cacctgtggc gccggtgatg ccggccacga tgcgtccggc gtagaggcga
     7081 ttagtccaat ttgttaaaga caggatatca gtggtccagg ctctagtttt gactcaacaa
     7141 tatcaccagc tgaagcctat agagtacgag ccatagataa aataaaagat tttatttagt
     7201 ctccagaaaa agggggg
//
