>Addgene plasmid #34897 | p6599 MSCV-IP N-HAonly FOSL1 | addgene partial sequence | sequence record 43374 | pLXSN-5
ACTCCTTCTCTAGGCGCCGGAATTAGATCTGCCACCATGCTCGATGGAGGATACCCATACGATGTTCCAG
ATTACGCTGCTCGAGGTTATCAAACAAGTTTGTACAAAAAAGTTGGCATGTTCCGAGACTTCGGGGAACC
CGGCCCGAGCTCCGGGAACGGCGGCGGGTACGGCGGCCCCGCGCAGCCCCCGGCCGCAGCGCAGGCAGCC
CAGCAGAAGTTCCACCTGGTGCCAAGCATCAACACCATGAGTGGCAGTCAGGAGCTGCAGTGGATGGTAC
AGCCTCATTTCCTGGGGCCCAGCAGTTACCCCAGGCCTCTGACCTACCCTCAGTACAGCCCCCCACAACC
CCGGCCAGGAGTCATCCGGGCCCTGGGGCCGCCTCCAGGGGTACGTCGAAGGCCTTGTGAACAGATCAGC
CCGGAGGAAGAGGAGCGCCGCCGAGTAAGGCGCGAGCGGAACAAGCTGGCTGCGGCCAAGTGCAGGAACC
GGAGGAAGGAACTGACCGACTTCCTGCAGGCGGAGACTGACAAACTGGAAGATGAGAAATCTGGGCTGCA
GCGAGAGATTGAGGAGCTGCAGAAGCAGAAGGAGCGCCTAGAGCTGGTGCTGGAAGCCCACCGACCCATC
TGCAAAATCCCGGAAGGAGCCAAGGAGGGGGACACAGGCAGTACCAGTGGCACCAGCAGCCCACCAGCCC
CCTGCCGCCCTGTACCTTGTATCTCCCTTTCCCCAGGGCCTGTGCTTGAA
